Addgene plasmid #120700: Smp_006060-Cd4-bio-His
Purpose: Expression of recombinant S. mansoni protein
Depositing lab: Gavin Wright. Depositing organization: Wellcome Sanger Institute. Publication: A library of cell-surface and secreted proteins from Schistosoma mansoni identifies early serological markers of infection. Cécile Crosnier, Anna V. Protasio, Gabriel Rinaldi, Shona Wilson, Matthew Berriman, Gavin J. Wright. bioRXiv 10.1101/593616.
Backbone
  Vector backbone: pTT3
  Backbone manufacturer: Yves Durocher, NRC
  Backbone size w/o insert (bp): 6686
  Vector type: Mammalian Expression
Growth in bacteria
  Bacterial resistance: Ampicillin, 100 μg/mL
  Growth temperature: 37°C
  Growth strain: DH5alpha
  Copy number: High Copy
Gene/Insert
  Gene/Insert name: Smp_006060
  Species: Schistosoma mansoni
  Insert size (bp): 1039
  Entrez Gene: Smp_006060 (a.k.a. Smp_006060)
  Promoter: CMV
  Tag / fusion protein: ratCd4(d3+4)-bio-6His (C terminal on backbone)
  Cloning method: Restriction Enzyme; 5′ cloning site NotI (not destroyed); 3′ cloning site AscI (not destroyed)
Terms and licenses: Academic/Nonprofit Terms; Industry Terms: Not Available to Industry
How to cite: Smp_006060-Cd4-bio-His was a gift from Gavin Wright (Addgene plasmid # 120700 ; http://n2t.net/addgene:120700 ; RRID:Addgene_120700)
