[The description below was written by a language model from this plasmid's Addgene catalogue record and pLannotate feature annotations shown in this document.]
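Description:
Smp_006060-Cd4-bio-His is a mammalian expression plasmid built on the pTT3 backbone for producing a recombinant, secreted form of the Schistosoma mansoni protein Smp_006060. It is maintained in E. coli as a high-copy plasmid through a ColE1/pUC-type origin and selected with ampicillin via the β-lactamase gene. The backbone also carries a fragment of the Epstein-Barr virus oriP, which supports episomal retention in cells expressing EBNA1 and is a hallmark of the pTT series used for transient protein production. Short lac promoter/operator, lacI, tet promoter and bla fragments near the end of the sequence appear to be backbone remnants with no stated role.

Expression is driven by the human CMV immediate-early enhancer and promoter, followed by adenovirus-derived leader and splice sequences and a chimeric intron fragment that improve transcript processing; the hit to adenoviral preterminal protein on the opposite strand most likely reflects this leader region rather than a real coding sequence. A fragment of a mouse immunoglobulin heavy chain signal sequence lies at the start of the open reading frame and would direct the product into the secretory pathway. The roughly 1 kb Smp_006060 insert, cloned between retained NotI and AscI sites, occupies the unannotated interval upstream of the rat Cd4 segment. It is fused at its C terminus to rat Cd4 domains 3 and 4, a biotinylation sequence and a six-histidine tag, with a rabbit β-globin polyadenylation signal ending the unit. These tags typically allow purification by metal affinity and capture through biotin or Cd4. The construct belongs to a library of S. mansoni cell-surface and secreted proteins used to identify early serological markers of infection.
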