Features (pLannotate 1.2.2; 18 found; start..end, strand, type, name):
      1..380     +  enhancer       CMV enhancer: human cytomegalovirus immediate early enhancer
    382..581     +  promoter       CMV promoter: human cytomegalovirus (CMV) immediate early promoter
    649..687     +  misc_feature   Ad SA (fragment): adenovirus major late transcript splice acceptor (Friedrich and Soriano, 1991)
    720..929     -  CDS            PTP (fragment): TERM_ADE02 - Experimental evidence at protein level: Swiss-Prot protein existence level 1. Protein covalently bound to the viral DNA that acts as a primer for viral genomic replication by DNA strand displacement. Assembles on the viral origin of replication in an initiation complex with viral polymerase, DBP, host NFIA and host POU2F1/OCT1. During initiation, the polymerase covalently couples the first dCTP with Ser- 580 of pTP. The terminal protein stimulates the template activity over 20 fold compared to protein-free templates. Neo-synthesized viral genomes are linked to two preterminal prot
    960..1049    +  intron         chimeric intron (fragment): chimera between introns from adenovirus and immunoglobulin heavy chain genes
   1068..1114    +  CDS            IgH signal sequence (fragment): signal sequence from the mouse immunoglobulin heavy chain variable region
   2079..2792    +  CDS            Cd4 (fragment): CD4_RAT - Experimental evidence at protein level: Swiss-Prot protein existence level 1. Integral membrane glycoprotein that plays an essential role in the immune response and serves multiple functions in responses against both external and internal offenses. In T-cells, functions primarily as a coreceptor for MHC class II molecule:peptide complex. The antigens presented by class II peptides are derived from extracellular proteins while class I peptides are derived from cytosolic proteins. Interacts simultaneously with the T-cell receptor (TCR) and the MHC class II presented by antigen presenti
   2952..3007    +  polyA_signal   β-globin poly(A) signal: rabbit β-globin polyadenylation signal (Gil and Proudfoot, 1987)
   3521..5202    -  rep_origin     oriP (fragment): Epstein-Barr virus oriP replication origin (Yates et al., 2000)
   5329..5433    +  promoter       AmpR promoter: bla
   5434..6294    +  CDS            AmpR: β-lactamase; bla; confers resistance to ampicillin, carbenicillin, and related antibiotics
   6465..7053    +  rep_origin     ori: high-copy-number ColE1/pMB1/pBR322/pUC origin of replication
   7236..7328    +  CDS            lacI (fragment): lac repressor; lacI; The lac repressor binds to the lac operator to inhibit transcription in E. coli. This inhibition can be relieved by adding lactose or isopropyl-β-D-thiogalactopyranoside (IPTG).
   7341..7362    +  protein_bind   CAP binding site: CAP binding activates transcription in the presence of cAMP. E. coli catabolite activator protein
   7377..7407    +  promoter       lac promoter: promoter for the E. coli lac operon
   7415..7431    +  protein_bind   lac operator: The lac repressor binds to the lac operator to inhibit transcription in E. coli. This inhibition can be relieved by adding lactose or isopropyl-β-D-thiogalactopyranoside (IPTG). lac repressor encoded by lacI
   7501..7517    +  promoter       tet promoter (fragment): E. coli promoter for tetracycline efflux protein gene
   7527..7552    -  CDS            bla(M) (fragment): β-lactamase lacking the signal sequence; bla(M); allows cytosolic expression of β-lactamase
>Addgene plasmid #120700 | Smp_006060-Cd4-bio-His | addgene full sequence | sequence record 234774 | Addgene NGS Result
GACATTGATTATTGACTAGTTATTAATAGTAATCAATTACGGGGTCATTAGTTCATAGCCCATATATGGA
GTTCCGCGTTACATAACTTACGGTAAATGGCCCGCCTGGCTGACCGCCCAACGACCCCCGCCCATTGACG
TCAATAATGACGTATGTTCCCATAGTAACGCCAATAGGGACTTTCCATTGACGTCAATGGGTGGAGTATT
TACGGTAAACTGCCCACTTGGCAGTACATCAAGTGTATCATATGCCAAGTCCGCCCCCTATTGACGTCAA
TGACGGTAAATGGCCCGCCTGGCATTATGCCCAGTACATGACCTTACGGGACTTTCCTACTTGGCAGTAC
ATCTACGTATTAGTCATCGCTATTACCATGGTGATGCGGTTTTGGCAGTACACCAATGGGCGTGGATAGC
GGTTTGACTCACGGGGATTTCCAAGTCTCCACCCCATTGACGTCAATGGGAGTTTGTTTTGGCACCAAAA
TCAACGGGACTTTCCAAAATGTCGTAATAACCCCGCCCCGTTGACGCAAATGGGCGGTAGGCGTGTACGG
TGGGAGGTCTATATAAGCAGAGCTCGTTTAGTGAACCGTCAGATCCTCACTCTCTTCCGCATCGCTGTCT
GCGAGGGCCAGCTGTTGGGCTCGCGGTTGAGGACAAACTCTTCGCGGTCTTTCCAGTACTCTTGGATCGG
AAACCCGTCGGCCTCCGAACGGTACTCCGCCACCGAGGGACCTGAGCGAGTCCGCATCGACCGGATCGGA
AAACCTCTCGAGAAAGGCGTCTAACCAGTCACAGTCGCAAGGTAGGCTGAGCACCGTGGCGGGCGGCAGC
GGGTGGCGGTCGGGGTTGTTTCTGGCGGAGGTGCTGCTGATGATGTAATTAAAGTAGGCGGTCTTGAGAC
GGCGGATGGTCGAGGTGAGGTGTGGCAGGCTTGAGATCCAGCTGTTGGGGTGAGTACTCCCTCTCAAAAG
CGGGCATTACTTCTGCGCTAAGATTGTCAGTTTCCAAAAACGAGGAGGATTTGATATTCACCTGGCCCGA
TCTGGCCATACACTTGAGTGACAATGACATCCACTTTGCCTTTCTCTCCACAGGTGTCCACTCCCAGGTC
CAAGTTTGCCACCATGGAGTTTCAGACCCAGGTACTCATGTCCCTGCTGCTCTGCATGTCTGGTGCGGCC
GCCCCCAACATCTACGACAGACCCCTGCCCGACTACATCCTGGCCGACGACCGGGCCAGCCGGATCTACC
ACCACCGGCTGCAGCTGTACCGGCCCGAGAACAGCAGCAGCACCACCAACACCTTCGTGTACATCCCCAC
CGAGTTCAACGAGAACGAGGCCTACATCAGCGACCTGCTGCGGCGGAATGGCTACGTGGCCGCCATCCTG
AGCGAGGAATTCGCCGACGAGGCCCTGTTCCCCAACCCCACCTTCAGCTGCACCTGTGGCAGAGTGTCCG
ACCCCTGCATCTGCTGCGGCATCCTGCAGCCTCAGGTGTCCGGCCAGAACCACCTGAGCCCCGACCTGTA
CCAGCCCATCCTGCTGACCCCCGACAATACCAAGCCCGCCCACTTCTGCATCAACACCACCTACCTGCCC
AACAAGAAGCAGATCAAGATCAGCGCCGTGCTGGTCAACCTGACCAGCAGCCAGGGCGACTTCAGCGGCA
AGCTGGACCCCGTGATCAAGAAAAGCGACAAGAACGTGATGAAGTTCACCTACCTGAGCACCGTGTTCGA
TACCGTGTTCCTGCCCAGCAGCCCCCTGCCTGCCATCTGTAGCGGCCGGTCCAAGAACAACTACGTGGTG
GACCTGTGCGTGAACTTCACCACCCTCGAGTACAAGTTCGACAGCGACAGCGACCACAAGACCGTGTTCC
ACGCCTGCGCCAGCATCCAGGTGGTGCTGAACCGGATGTTCGTGATCGCCAGATACCCCAAGTTCTGCTT
CGACGCCCACAGAGGCGCCGCTGGCGACGCCGATCAGGCCAGCAACAACAAGATGTTCAACGTGAACGTG
CTGATGCACACCAGCAACCACAGCGCCGACTACAGCAGCGTGTCCAGCAAGAGCAAGAACATCAGCTACG
TGGAAAGCAGCAACCACTCCAAGAGCAGCTCCACCGAGATCCTGGACAGCAGCTTCCAGGTCGTGAACAG
CGGCAACAAAGAGCCCAAGAGCCATCTGCAGAACAGCCACGAGCTGCACCGGGGCATCCCTGGCGCGCCG
TCGACCTCCATCACGGCCTATAAGAGTGAGGGGGAGTCAGCGGAGTTCTCCTTCCCACTCAACCTTGGAG
AGGAAAGCCTGCAGGGAGAGTTGAGATGGAAGGCAGAGAAGGCTCCTTCTTCCCAGTCCTGGATCACCTT
CTCCCTAAAGAACCAAAAGGTGTCTGTGCAGAAGTCTACTAGCAACCCCAAGTTCCAGCTGTCCGAAACG
CTCCCACTCACCCTTCAGATACCCCAGGTCTCCCTTCAGTTTGCTGGTTCTGGCAACCTGACCCTGACTC
TGGACAGAGGGATACTGTATCAGGAAGTGAACCTGGTGGTGATGAAAGTGACTCAGCCCGACAGCAACAC
TTTGACCTGTGAGGTGATGGGACCCACCTCACCCAAGATGAGACTGATCTTGAAGCAGGAGAATCAGGAG
GCCAGGGTCTCCAGGCAGGAGAAAGTGATTCAAGTGCAGGCCCCTGAAGCAGGGGTGTGGCAATGTCTAC
TGAGTGAAGGTGAAGAGGTCAAGATGGACTCCAAGATCCAGGTTTTATCCAAAGGGTTGAATTCCGGCAG
CCTGCACCACATCCTGGACGCCCAGAAGATGCTGTGGAACCACAGGGACAGGAACCTGCCTCCTCTGGCC
CCTCTGGGCCCCCACCACCATCACCACCATTGAGTCTAGACACGTGATTAATTAAGGATCCCCCGACCTC
GACCTCTGGCTAATAAAGGAAATTTATTTTCATTGCAATAGTGTGTTGGAATTTTTTGTGTCTCTCACTC
GGAAGGACATATGGGAGGGCAAATCATTTGGTCGAGATCCCTCGGAGATCTCTAGCTAGAGGATCGATCC
CCGCCCCGGACGAACTAAACCTGACTACGACATCTCTGCCCCTTCTTCGCGGGGCAGTGCATGTAATCCC
TTCAGTTGGTTGGTACAACTTGCCAACTGGGCCCTGTTCCACATGTGACACGGGGGGGGACCAAACACAA
AGGGGTTCTCTGACTGTAGTTGACATCCTTATAAATGGATGTGCACATTTGCCAACACTGAGTGGCTTTC
ATCCTGGAGCAGACTTTGCAGTCTGTGGACTGCAACACAACATTGCCTTTATGTGTAACTCTTGGCTGAA
GCTCTTACACCAATGCTGGGGGACATGTACCTCCCAGGGGCCCAGGAAGACTACGGGAGGCTACACCAAC
GTCAATCAGAGGGGCCTGTGTAGCTACCGATAAGCGGACCCTCAAGAGGGCATTAGCAATAGTGTTTATA
AGGCCCCCTTGTTAACCCTAAACGGGTAGCATATGCTTCCCGGGTAGTAGTATATACTATCCAGACTAAC
CCTAATTCAATAGCATATGTTACCCAACGGGAAGCATATGCTATCGAATTAGGGTTAGTAAAAGGGTCCT
AAGGAACAGCGATATCTCCCACCCCATGAGCTGTCACGGTTTTATTTACATGGGGTCAGGATTCCACGAG
GGTAGTGAACCATTTTAGTCACAAGGGCAGTGGCTGAAGATCAAGGAGCGGGCAGTGAACTCTCCTGAAT
CTTCGCCTGCTTCTTCATTCTCCTTCGTTTAGCTAATAGAATAACTGCTGAGTTGTGAACAGTAAGGTGT
ATGTGAGGTGCTCGAAAACAAGGTTTCAGGTGACGCCCCCAGAATAAAATTTGGACGGGGGGTTCAGTGG
TGGCATTGTGCTATGACACCAATATAACCCTCACAAACCCCTTGGGCAATAAATACTAGTGTAGGAATGA
AACATTCTGAATATCTTTAACAATAGAAATCCATGGGGTGGGGACAAGCCGTAAAGACTGGATGTCCATC
TCACACGAATTTATGGCTATGGGCAACACATAATCCTAGTGCAATATGATACTGGGGTTATTAAGATGTG
TCCCAGGCAGGGACCAAGACAGGTGAACCATGTTGTTACACTCTATTTGTAACAAGGGGAAAGAGAGTGG
ACGCCGACAGCAGCGGACTCCACTGGTTGTCTCTAACACCCCCGAAAATTAAACGGGGCTCCACGCCAAT
GGGGCCCATAAACAAAGACAAGTGGCCACTCTTTTTTTTGAAATTGTGGAGTGGGGGCACGCGTCAGCCC
CCACACGCCGCCCTGCGGTTTTGGACTGTAAAATAAGGGTGTAATAACTTGGCTGATTGTAACCCCGCTA
ACCACTGCGGTCAAACCACTTGCCCACAAAACCACTAATGGCACCCCGGGGAATACCTGCATAAGTAGGT
GGGCGGGCCAAGATAGGGGCGCGATTGCTGCGATCTGGAGGACAAATTACACACACTTGCGCCTGAGCGC
CAAGCACAGGGTTGTTGGTCCTCATATTCACGAGGTCGCTGAGAGCACGGTGGGCTAATGTTGCCATGGG
TAGCATATACTACCCAAATATCTGGATAGCATATGCTATCCTAATCTATATCTGGGTAGCATAGGCTATC
CTAATCTATATCTGGGTAGCATATGCTATCCTAATCTATATCTGGGTAGTATATGCTATCCTAATTTATA
TCTGGGTAGCATAGGCTATCCTAATCTATATCTGGGTAGCATATGCTATCCTAATCTATATCTGGGTAGT
ATATGCTATCCTAATCTGTATCCGGGTAGCATATGCTATCCTAATAGAGATTAGGGTAGTATATGCTATC
CTAATTTATATCTGGGTAGCATATACTACCCAAATATCTGGATAGCATATGCTATCCTAATCTATATCTG
GGTAGCATATGCTATCCTAATCTATATCTGGGTAGCATAGGCTATCCTAATCTATATCTGGGTAGCATAT
GCTATCCTAATCTATATCTGGGTAGTATATGCTATCCTAATTTATATCTGGGTAGCATAGGCTATCCTAA
TCTATATCTGGGTAGCATATGCTATCCTAATCTATATCTGGGTAGTATATGCTATCCTAATCTGTATCCG
GGTAGCATATGCTATCCTCATGATAAGCTGTCAAACATGAGAATTTTCTTGAAGACGAAAGGGCCTCGTG
ATACGCCTATTTTTATAGGTTAATGTCATGATAATAATGGTTTCTTAGACGTCAGGTGGCACTTTTCGGG
GAAATGTGCGCGGAACCCCTATTTGTTTATTTTTCTAAATACATTCAAATATGTATCCGCTCATGAGACA
ATAACCCTGATAAATGCTTCAATAATATTGAAAAAGGAAGAGTATGAGTATTCAACATTTCCGTGTCGCC
CTTATTCCCTTTTTTGCGGCATTTTGCCTTCCTGTTTTTGCTCACCCAGAAACGCTGGTGAAAGTAAAAG
ATGCTGAAGATCAGTTGGGTGCACGAGTGGGTTACATCGAACTGGATCTCAACAGCGGTAAGATCCTTGA
GAGTTTTCGCCCCGAAGAACGTTTTCCAATGATGAGCACTTTTAAAGTTCTGCTATGTGGCGCGGTATTA
TCCCGTGTTGACGCCGGGCAAGAGCAACTCGGTCGCCGCATACACTATTCTCAGAATGACTTGGTTGAGT
ACTCACCAGTCACAGAAAAGCATCTTACGGATGGCATGACAGTAAGAGAATTATGCAGTGCTGCCATAAC
CATGAGTGATAACACTGCGGCCAACTTACTTCTGACAACGATCGGAGGACCGAAGGAGCTAACCGCTTTT
TTGCACAACATGGGGGATCATGTAACTCGCCTTGATCGTTGGGAACCGGAGCTGAATGAAGCCATACCAA
ACGACGAGCGTGACACCACGATGCCTGCAGCAATGGCAACAACGTTGCGCAAACTATTAACTGGCGAACT
ACTTACTCTAGCTTCCCGGCAACAATTAATAGACTGGATGGAGGCGGATAAAGTTGCAGGACCACTTCTG
CGCTCGGCCCTTCCGGCTGGCTGGTTTATTGCTGATAAATCTGGAGCCGGTGAGCGTGGGTCTCGCGGTA
TCATTGCAGCACTGGGGCCAGATGGTAAGCCCTCCCGTATCGTAGTTATCTACACGACGGGGAGTCAGGC
AACTATGGATGAACGAAATAGACAGATCGCTGAGATAGGTGCCTCACTGATTAAGCATTGGTAACTGTCA
GACCAAGTTTACTCATATATACTTTAGATTGATTTAAAACTTCATTTTTAATTTAAAAGGATCTAGGTGA
AGATCCTTTTTGATAATCTCATGACCAAAATCCCTTAACGTGAGTTTTCGTTCCACTGAGCGTCAGACCC
CGTAGAAAAGATCAAAGGATCTTCTTGAGATCCTTTTTTTCTGCGCGTAATCTGCTGCTTGCAAACAAAA
AAACCACCGCTACCAGCGGTGGTTTGTTTGCCGGATCAAGAGCTACCAACTCTTTTTCCGAAGGTAACTG
GCTTCAGCAGAGCGCAGATACCAAATACTGTTCTTCTAGTGTAGCCGTAGTTAGGCCACCACTTCAAGAA
CTCTGTAGCACCGCCTACATACCTCGCTCTGCTAATCCTGTTACCAGTGGCTGCTGCCAGTGGCGATAAG
TCGTGTCTTACCGGGTTGGACTCAAGACGATAGTTACCGGATAAGGCGCAGCGGTCGGGCTGAACGGGGG
GTTCGTGCACACAGCCCAGCTTGGAGCGAACGACCTACACCGAACTGAGATACCTACAGCGTGAGCTATG
AGAAAGCGCCACGCTTCCCGAAGGGAGAAAGGCGGACAGGTATCCGGTAAGCGGCAGGGTCGGAACAGGA
GAGCGCACGAGGGAGCTTCCAGGGGGAAACGCCTGGTATCTTTATAGTCCTGTCGGGTTTCGCCACCTCT
GACTTGAGCGTCGATTTTTGTGATGCTCGTCAGGGGGGCGGAGCCTATGGAAAAACGCCAGCAACGCGGC
CTTTTTACGGTTCCTGGCCTTTTGCTGGCCTTTTGCTCACATGTTCTTTCCTGCGTTATCCCCTGATTCT
GTGGATAACCGTATTACCGCCTTTGAGTGAGCTGATACCGCTCGCCGCAGCCGAACGACCGAGCGCAGCG
AGTCAGTGAGCGAGGAAGCGGAAGAGCGCCCAATACGCAAACCGCCTCTCCCCGCGCGTTGGCCGATTCA
TTAATGCAGCTGGCACGACAGGTTTCCCGACTGGAAAGCGGGCAGTGAGCGCAACGCAATTAATGTGAGT
TAGCTCACTCATTAGGCACCCCAGGCTTTACACTTTATGCTTCCGGCTCGTATGTTGTGTGGAATTGTGA
GCGGATAACAATTTCACACAGGAAACAGCTATGACCATGATTACGCCAAGCTCTAGCTAGAGGTCGACCA
ATTCTCATGTTTGACAGCTTATCATCGCAGATCCGGGCAACGTTGTTGCCATTGCTGCAGGCGCAGAACT
GGTAGGTATGGAAGATCTATACATTGAATCAATATTGGCAATTAGCCATATTAGTCATTGGTTATATAGC
ATAAATCAATATTGGCTATTGGCCATTGCATACGTTGTATCTATATCATAATATGTACATTTATATTGGC
TCATGTCCAATATGACCGCCATGTT
